Addgene plasmid #214152: pcDNA3.1-hSTING (R232)
Purpose: Transient expression of STING R232
Depositing lab: Nan Yan. Depositing organization: University of Texas Southwestern Medical Center. Publication: STING Activation by Translocation from the ER Is Associated with Infection and Autoinflammatory Disease. Dobbs N, Burnaevskiy N, Chen D, Gonugunta VK, Alto NM, Yan N. Cell Host Microbe. 2015 Aug 12;18(2):157-68. doi: 10.1016/j.chom.2015.07.001. Epub 2015 Jul 30. PubMed 26235147.
Backbone
  Vector backbone: pcDNA3.1
  Vector type: Mammalian Expression
  Selectable markers: Neomycin (select with G418)
Growth in bacteria
  Bacterial resistance: Ampicillin, 100 μg/mL
  Growth temperature: 37°C
  Growth strain: DH5alpha
  Copy number: High Copy
Gene/Insert
  Gene/Insert name: STING
  Species: H. sapiens (human)
  Entrez Gene: STING1 (a.k.a. ERIS, MITA, MPYS, NET23, SAVI, STING, STING-beta, TMEM173, hMITA, hSTING)
  Promoter: CMV
  Cloning method: Gibson Cloning
  Sequencing primers: 5′ CMV_fwd; 3′ BGH_rev
Terms and licenses: Academic/Nonprofit Terms; Industry Terms: Not Available to Industry
How to cite: pcDNA3.1-hSTING (R232) was a gift from Nan Yan (Addgene plasmid # 214152 ; http://n2t.net/addgene:214152 ; RRID:Addgene_214152)
