[The description below was written by a language model from this plasmid's Addgene catalogue record and pLannotate feature annotations shown in this document.]
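Description:
pcDNA3.1-hSTING (R232) is a mammalian expression plasmid built on the pcDNA3.1 backbone for transient expression of human STING (STING1, also known as TMEM173, MITA, ERIS or MPYS). The name indicates the variant carrying arginine at position 232. The sequenced record is about 6.6 kb. In bacteria the plasmid replicates from a high-copy ColE1/pUC-type origin and is selected with ampicillin through the β-lactamase gene and its own promoter. An f1 phage origin is also present, which in principle allows production of single-stranded DNA.

The STING1 coding sequence, inserted by Gibson assembly, sits downstream of the human cytomegalovirus immediate-early enhancer and promoter and upstream of the bovine growth hormone polyadenylation signal, giving strong constitutive transcription in most mammalian cell lines. A T7 promoter lies between the CMV promoter and the insert and can serve for in vitro transcription or as a sequencing primer site. No epitope tag or fluorescent reporter is annotated or listed, so the protein appears to be untagged. A separate cassette places the neomycin phosphotransferase gene under the SV40 enhancer/early promoter with an SV40 polyadenylation signal, so G418 can be used to select stable transfectants, although the stated purpose is transient expression. The short annotated fragments (lacI, lac promoter and operator, ble, bom, a truncated HIV-1 LTR match next to the CMV promoter) are most likely backbone remnants or similarity hits rather than functional parts. The associated publication concerns STING activation by translocation from the ER in infection and autoinflammatory disease, consistent with use in studying STING signalling and trafficking in transfected cells.
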