Features (pLannotate 1.2.2; 20 found; start..end, strand, type, name):
    196..784     +  rep_origin     ori: high-copy-number ColE1/pMB1/pBR322/pUC origin of replication
    967..1059    +  CDS            lacI (fragment): lac repressor; lacI; The lac repressor binds to the lac operator to inhibit transcription in E. coli. This inhibition can be relieved by adding lactose or isopropyl-β-D-thiogalactopyranoside (IPTG).
   1072..1093    +  protein_bind   CAP binding site: CAP binding activates transcription in the presence of cAMP. E. coli catabolite activator protein
   1108..1138    +  promoter       lac promoter: promoter for the E. coli lac operon
   1146..1162    +  protein_bind   lac operator: The lac repressor binds to the lac operator to inhibit transcription in E. coli. This inhibition can be relieved by adding lactose or isopropyl-β-D-thiogalactopyranoside (IPTG). lac repressor encoded by lacI
   1235..1356    -  polyA_signal   SV40 poly(A) signal: SV40 polyadenylation signal
   1351..1509    -  CDS            ble (fragment): BLE_KLEPN - Experimental evidence at protein level: Swiss-Prot protein existence level 1. Binding protein with a strong affinity to the bleomycin family of antibiotics. Binds to CL990; an antimitotic-antibiotic compound. From Klebsiella pneumoniae.
   1533..2324    -  CDS            neo: KKA2_KLEPN - Also known as kan, nptII. Experimental evidence at protein level: Swiss-Prot protein existence level 1. Resistance to kanamycin, neomycin, paromomycin, ribostamycin, butirosin and gentamicin B. From Klebsiella pneumoniae.
   2391..2720    -  promoter       SV40 promoter: SV40 enhancer and early promoter
   2734..3162    -  rep_origin     f1 ori (sequence partly withheld): f1 bacteriophage origin of replication; arrow indicates direction of (+) strand synthesis
   3183..3204    -  promoter       SV40 promoter (fragment): SV40 enhancer and early promoter
   3208..3432    -  polyA_signal   bGH poly(A) signal: bovine growth hormone polyadenylation signal
   3512..4648    -  CDS            STING1: STING_HUMAN - Also known as ERIS From Homo sapiens (Human).
   4728..4746    -  promoter       T7 promoter: promoter for bacteriophage T7 RNA polymerase
   4762..4795    -  LTR            5' LTR (truncated) (fragment): truncated 5' long terminal repeat (LTR) from HIV-1
   4791..4994    -  promoter       CMV promoter: human cytomegalovirus (CMV) immediate early promoter
   4995..5374    -  enhancer       CMV enhancer: human cytomegalovirus immediate early enhancer
   5529..5581    +  misc_feature   bom (fragment): basis of mobility region from pBR322
   5640..5744    +  promoter       AmpR promoter: bla
   5745..25      +  CDS            AmpR (across the origin): β-lactamase; bla; confers resistance to ampicillin, carbenicillin, and related antibiotics
>Addgene plasmid #214152 | pcDNA3.1-hSTING (R232) | addgene full sequence | sequence record 424633 | Addgene NGS Result
TGCCTCACTGATTAAGCATTGGTAACTGTCAGACCAAGTTTACTCATATATACTTTAGATTGATTTAAAA
CTTCATTTTTAATTTAAAAGGATCTAGGTGAAGATCCTTTTTGATAATCTCATGACCAAAATCCCTTAAC
GTGAGTTTTCGTTCCACTGAGCGTCAGACCCCGTAGAAAAGATCAAAGGATCTTCTTGAGATCCTTTTTT
TCTGCGCGTAATCTGCTGCTTGCAAACAAAAAAACCACCGCTACCAGCGGTGGTTTGTTTGCCGGATCAA
GAGCTACCAACTCTTTTTCCGAAGGTAACTGGCTTCAGCAGAGCGCAGATACCAAATACTGTTCTTCTAG
TGTAGCCGTAGTTAGGCCACCACTTCAAGAACTCTGTAGCACCGCCTACATACCTCGCTCTGCTAATCCT
GTTACCAGTGGCTGCTGCCAGTGGCGATAAGTCGTGTCTTACCGGGTTGGACTCAAGACGATAGTTACCG
GATAAGGCGCAGCGGTCGGGCTGAACGGGGGGTTCGTGCACACAGCCCAGCTTGGAGCGAACGACCTACA
CCGAACTGAGATACCTACAGCGTGAGCTATGAGAAAGCGCCACGCTTCCCGAAGGGAGAAAGGCGGACAG
GTATCCGGTAAGCGGCAGGGTCGGAACAGGAGAGCGCACGAGGGAGCTTCCAGGGGGAAACGCCTGGTAT
CTTTATAGTCCTGTCGGGTTTCGCCACCTCTGACTTGAGCGTCGATTTTTGTGATGCTCGTCAGGGGGGC
GGAGCCTATGGAAAAACGCCAGCAACGCGGCCTTTTTACGGTTCCTGGCCTTTTGCTGGCCTTTTGCTCA
CATGTTCTTTCCTGCGTTATCCCCTGATTCTGTGGATAACCGTATTACCGCCTTTGAGTGAGCTGATACC
GCTCGCCGCAGCCGAACGACCGAGCGCAGCGAGTCAGTGAGCGAGGAAGCGGAAGAGCGCCCAATACGCA
AACCGCCTCTCCCCGCGCGTTGGCCGATTCATTAATGCAGCTGGCACGACAGGTTTCCCGACTGGAAAGC
GGGCAGTGAGCGCAACGCAATTAATGTGAGTTAGCTCACTCATTAGGCACCCCAGGCTTTACACTTTATG
CTTCCGGCTCGTATGTTGTGTGGAATTGTGAGCGGATAACAATTTCACACAGGAAACAGCTATGACCATG
ATTACGCCAAGCTCTAGCTAGAGGTCGACGGTATACAGACATGATAAGATACATTGATGAGTTTGGACAA
ACCACAACTAGAATGCAGTGAAAAAAATGCTTTATTTGTGAAATTTGTGATGCTATTGCTTTATTTGTAA
CCATTATAAGCTGCAATAAACAAGTTGGGGTGGGCGAAGAACTCCAGCATGAGATCCCCGCGCTGGAGGA
TCATCCAGCCGGCGTCCCGGAAAACGATTCCGAAGCCCAACCTTTCATAGAAGGCGGCGGTGGAATCGAA
ATCTCGTGATGGCAGGTTGGGCGTCGCTTGGTCGGTCATTTCGAACCCCAGAGTCCCGCTCAGAAGAACT
CGTCAAGAAGGCGATAGAAGGCGATGCGCTGCGAATCGGGAGCGGCGATACCGTAAAGCACGAGGAAGCG
GTCAGCCCATTCGCCGCCAAGCTCTTCAGCAATATCACGGGTAGCCAACGCTATGTCCTGATAGCGGTCC
GCCACACCCAGCCGGCCACAGTCGATGAATCCAGAAAAGCGGCCATTTTCCACCATGATATTCGGCAAGC
AGGCATCGCCATGGGTCACGACGAGATCCTCGCCGTCGGGCATGCGCGCCTTGAGCCTGGCGAACAGTTC
GGCTGGCGCGAGCCCCTGATGCTCTTCGTCCAGATCATCCTGATCGACAAGACCGGCTTCCATCCGAGTA
CGTGCTCGCTCGATGCGATGTTTCGCTTGGTGGTCGAATGGGCAGGTAGCCGGATCAAGCGTATGCAGCC
GCCGCATTGCATCAGCCATGATGGATACTTTCTCGGCAGGAGCAAGGTGAGATGACAGGAGATCCTGCCC
CGGCACTTCGCCCAATAGCAGCCAGTCCCTTCCCGCTTCAGTGACAACGTCGAGCACAGCTGCGCAAGGA
ACGCCCGTCGTGGCCAGCCACGATAGCCGCGCTGCCTCGTCCTGCAGTTCATTCAGGGCACCGGACAGGT
CGGTCTTGACAAAAAGAACCGGGCGCCCCTGCGCTGACAGCCGGAACACGGCGGCATCAGAGCAGCCGAT
TGTCTGTTGTGCCCAGTCATAGCCGAATAGCCTCTCCACCCAAGCGGCCGGAGAACCTGCGTGCAATCCA
TCTTGTTCAATCATGCGAAACGATCCTCATCCTGTCTCTTGATCAGATCCGAAAATGGATATACAAGCTC
CCGGGAGCTTTTTGCAAAAGCCTAGGCCTCCAAAAAAGCCTCCTCACTACTTCTGGAATAGCTCAGAGGC
AGAGGCGGCCTCGGCCTCTGCATAAATAAAAAAAATTAGTCAGCCATGGGGCGGAGAATGGGCGGAACTG
GGCGGAGTTAGGGGCGGGATGGGCGGAGTTAGGGGCGGGACTATGGTTGCTGACTAATTGAGATGCATGC
TTTGCATACTTCTGCCTGCTGGGGAGCCTGGGGACTTTCCACACCTGGTTGCTGACTAATTGAGATGCAT
GCTTTGCATACTTCTGCCTGCTGGGGAGCCTGGGGACTTTCCACACCCTAACTGACACACATTCCACAGA
ATTAATTCGCGTTAAATTTTTGTTAAATCAGCTCATTTTTTAACCAATAGGCCGAAATCGGCAAAATCCC
TTATAAATCAAAAGAATAGACCGAGATAGGGT
[37 nt withheld, positions 2833-2869]
AAAGAACGTGGACTCCAACGTCAAAGG
[49 nt withheld, positions 2897-2945]
T
[91 nt withheld, positions 2947-3037]
G
[124 nt withheld, positions 3039-3162]
GGGGATACCCCCTAGAGCCCCAGCTGGTTCTTTCCGCCTCAGAAGCCATAGAGCCCACCGCATCCCCAGC
ATGCCTGCTATTGTCTTCCCAATCCTCCCCCTTGCTGTCCTGCCCCACCCCACCCCCCAGAATAGAATGA
CACCTACTCAGACAATGCGATGCAATTTCCTCATTTTATTAGGAAAGGACAGTGGGAGTGGCACCTTCCA
GGGTCAAGGAAGGCACGGGGGAGGGGCAAACAACAGATGGCTGGCAACTAGAAGGCACAGTCGAGGCTGA
TCAGCGGGTTTAAACGGGCCCTCTAGACTCGAGCGGCCGCCACTGTGCTGGATATCTGCAGAATTCTCAA
GAGAAATCCGTGCGGAGAGGGAGGGGCTTTTCCATTCCACTGATGAGGAGCTCAGGCTCTTGGGACATCG
TGGAGGTACTGGGCACCGCTGAGGTCTTCAAGCTGCCCACAGTAACCTCTTCCTTTTCCTCCTGCCGCAG
GTGCCGGAGAACCTCCTGGGACAGCGAGAAGCTGCTGTCATCTGCAGGTTCCTGGTAGGCAATGAGGCGG
CAGTTGTTCTGAGACTCAGGGGCATCTGCCAGGATGTCCTCAAGTGTCCGGCAGAAGAGTTTGGCCTGCT
CAAGCCTATCCTCCCGGCTAAAGCCAGCTTGACTGTATTGTGACATGGCAAACAAAGTCTGCAAGGGGGT
GGCGTACTCCAGGACACAGGTGCCCGCCCGCTGCCCGTTCTCCAGAAGCTCATAGATGCTGTTGCTGTAA
ACCCGATCCTTGATGCCAGCACGGTCACCGGTCTGCTGGGGCAGTTTATCCAGGAAGCGAATGTTGGGGT
CAGCCATACTCAGGTTATCAGGCACCCCACAGTCCAATGGGAGGAGAATATACAGCCGCTGGCTCACTGC
ACCCCGTAGCAGGTTGTTGTAATGCTGATTGTAAGTTCGAATCCGGGCCTGGAGCTCTGGCAGGATCAGC
CGCAGATATCCGATGTAATATGACCATGCCAGCCCATGGGCCACGTTGAAATTCCCTTTTTCACACACTG
CAGAGATCTCAGCTGGGGCCAGGCCCTTGAGGCCCAGGAGGATGTTCAGTGCCTGCGAGAGGCCCAGGAG
GGCAAGCATCCAAGTGAAGGGCGGGCCGACCGCATTTGGGAGGGAGTAGTAGAAATAGATGGACAGCAGC
AACAGGGCCCCACGGCGGAGGGGGCAGCCCAGGCAGGCCCGCACAGTCCTCCAGTAGCTGCCCCGGTACC
TGGAGTGGATGTGGCGCAGCTCCTCAGCCAGGCTGCAGACCCCGTTTAACAGCAGTCCCAGCTGCAGGGA
GGCTAGGTGGAGCACCAGGTACCGGAGAGTGTGCTCTGGTGGCTCTCCTAGCCCCCAAAGGGTCACCAGG
CAGGCACTCAGCAGAACCAAGGCTGCCTTCTGGGCCCCGTGACCCCTGGGACACGGGATGGATGGATGCA
GGCTGGAGTGGGGCATGGTGAATTCCACCACACTGGACTAGTGGATCCGAGCTCGGTACCAAGCTTAAGT
TTAAACGCTAGCCAGCTTGGGTCTCCCTATAGTGAGTCGTATTAATTTCGATAAGCCAGTAAGCAGTGGG
TTCTCTAGTTAGCCAGAGAGCTCTGCTTATATAGACCTCCCACCGTACACGCCTACCGCCCATTTGCGTC
AATGGGGCGGAGTTGTTACGACATTTTGGAAAGTCCCGTTGATTTTGGTGCCAAAACAAACTCCCATTGA
CGTCAATGGGGTGGAGACTTGGAAATCCCCGTGAGTCAAACCGCTATCCACGCCCATTGATGTACTGCCA
AAACCGCATCACCATGGTAATAGCGATGACTAATACGTAGATGTACTGCCAAGTAGGAAAGTCCCATAAG
GTCATGTACTGGGCATAATGCCAGGCGGGCCATTTACCGTCATTGACGTCAATAGGGGGCGTACTTGGCA
TATGATACACTTGATGTACTGCCAAGTGGGCAGTTTACCGTAAATACTCCACCCATTGACGTCAATGGAA
AGTCCCTATTGGCGTTACTATGGGAACATACGTCATTATTGACGTCAATGGGCGGGGGTCGTTGGGCGGT
CAGCCAGGCGGGCCATTTACCGTAAGTTATGTAACGCGGAACTCCATATATGGGCTATGAACTAATGACC
CCGTAATTGATTACTATTAATAACTAGTCAATAATCAATGTCAACGCGTATATCTGGCCCGTACATCGCG
AAGCAGCGCAAAACGCCTAACCCTAAGCAGATTCTTCATGCAATTGTCGGTCAAGCCTTGCCTTGTTGTA
GCTTAAATTTTGCTCGCGCACTACTCAGCGACCTCCAACACACAAGCAGGGAGCAGATACTGGCTTAACT
ATGCGGCATCAGAGCAGATTGTACTGAGAGTGCACCATAGGGGATCGGGAGATCTCCCGATCCGTCGACG
TCAGGTGGCACTTTTCGGGGAAATGTGCGCGGAACCCCTATTTGTTTATTTTTCTAAATACATTCAAATA
TGTATCCGCTCATGAGACAATAACCCTGATAAATGCTTCAATAATATTGAAAAAGGAAGAGTATGAGTAT
TCAACATTTCCGTGTCGCCCTTATTCCCTTTTTTGCGGCATTTTGCCTTCCTGTTTTTGCTCACCCAGAA
ACGCTGGTGAAAGTAAAAGATGCTGAAGATCAGTTGGGTGCACGAGTGGGTTACATCGAACTGGATCTCA
ACAGCGGTAAGATCCTTGAGAGTTTTCGCCCCGAAGAACGTTTTCCAATGATGAGCACTTTTAAAGTTCT
GCTATGTGGCGCGGTATTATCCCGTATTGACGCCGGGCAAGAGCAACTCGGTCGCCGCATACACTATTCT
CAGAATGACTTGGTTGAGTACTCACCAGTCACAGAAAAGCATCTTACGGATGGCATGACAGTAAGAGAAT
TATGCAGTGCTGCCATAACCATGAGTGATAACACTGCGGCCAACTTACTTCTGACAACGATCGGAGGACC
GAAGGAGCTAACCGCTTTTTTGCACAACATGGGGGATCATGTAACTCGCCTTGATCGTTGGGAACCGGAG
CTGAATGAAGCCATACCAAACGACGAGCGTGACACCACGATGCCTGTAGCAATGGCAACAACGTTGCGCA
AACTATTAACTGGCGAACTACTTACTCTAGCTTCCCGGCAACAATTAATAGACTGGATGGAGGCGGATAA
AGTTGCAGGACCACTTCTGCGCTCGGCCCTTCCGGCTGGCTGGTTTATTGCTGATAAATCTGGAGCCGGT
GAGCGTGGGTCTCGCGGTATCATTGCAGCACTGGGGCCAGATGGTAAGCCCTCCCGTATCGTAGTTATCT
ACACGACGGGGAGTCAGGCAACTATGGATGAACGAAATAGACAGATCGCTGAGATAGG
